>Addgene plasmid #248908 | pJTB72 | addgene full sequence | sequence record 497707 | Addgene NGS Result
ATCCGGATATAGTTCCTCCTTTCAGCAAAAAACCCCTCAAGACCCGTTTAGAGGCCCCAAGGGGTTATGC
TAGTTATTGCTCAGCGGTGGCAGCAGCCAACTCAGCTTCCTTTCGGGCTTTGTTAGCAGCCGGATCTCAG
TGGTGGTGGTGGTGGTGCTCGAGTGCGGCCGCAAGCTTGTCGACTCATAAAGACGAGGAGGACAAATCGG
TTTTGAAATTTTTCACTTCTTCAACCAAGTAGTCTCTTAATTTAGACATTGAATTCAACTCGGATTCATA
GGTGAAGTCGAAAGGACCCTGAAGGCAAACAGGCTCGTCGTCTGGCTTCCGCACCTCGTTTAGGAACGGA
TGTGATATAGCTTGTTCCACGTTTAACCTATGTGTTGAGTCCCAATGAAGTAATGACTCTATGAGATTGA
TTGCTTCATGCGAGGCAAAGGGGAAAATGTTGGACCATGGGATTTTTTTATATACAGGGTTATTACTGTT
TTTGCCTAGATTCCAAGCTTTAATGGTGCCAAACTTGATCAGAATATCTTTATCAGGAGTACCCAAGACT
TTGATGATTTCAAATATCTGGTGCATGGAGTCACGCCCCATGAAAACAGGCTTTCGAGCATAGAATTCTG
CAAGAATGCACCCTACAGCCCATATGTCTACGGACTTACTATACGGTTGGTTGGAAAGAAGCAGCTCAGG
CGCCCTGTACCATCTTGTAGCAACGTAATTGGTTATATGGGGTTGCACAGTGGAATGACACTTGAAAAAT
CCGGCATGAATACCCCTAGCGAGACCAAAATCGCAGATCTTCAAACAGCCATTCAATGTGCACAATATGT
TCCCAGGCTTCAAATCTCGGTGGATGACATCTGCACTGTGTATGTACTTTAGCCCACACAGGATTTGGTA
AAGAAAGTATTTGATATGAAACTCCGAGAGCTGCACGGACGAATGTATGACTTTTGCCAAATCATAATCA
ATCAGTTCCTGGTAGCAATACAGTCCGTCATAGGGCGAGCTGGTCACTATCTCTAGATCGATTAGATTTA
CAATATTTTTATGGCCCTTGAAGAAGTTCATGAATTTTAGCTCACGGATGGCCCTTTTCAAAAGGATCTC
CTTATTAAAGATGTTGCTGATCTTCTTTACCGCTATCCTAGCAGCTGGGCTTCGACCCTTAAACTTCACT
GAGCACACTGTCCCATAGGCTCCCTTGCCCAGGAATTGGATTATCTCGTAGTATCCTGGGATGGATATTC
TCTCCTTGGCAAAAATCGTCCTCTGTTGAGGAGCACCGAGGTTGGAGGCCACATTTATGGCTCTGGTATT
ATCTGTAAGTGTGCGATTCATATGTATATCTCCTTCTTAAAGTTAAACAAAATTATTTCTAGAGGGGAAT
TGTTATCCGCTCACAATTCCCCTATAGTGAGTCGTATTAATTTCGCGGGATCGAGATCGATCTCGATCCT
CTACGCCGGACGCATCGTGGCCGGCATCACCGGCGCCACAGGTGCGGTTGCTGGCGCCTATATCGCCGAC
ATCACCGATGGGGAAGATCGGGCTCGCCACTTCGGGCTCATGAGCGCTTGTTTCGGCGTGGGTATGGTGG
CAGGCCCCGTGGCCGGGGGACTGTTGGGCGCCATCTCCTTGCATGCACCATTCCTTGCGGCGGCGGTGCT
CAACGGCCTCAACCTACTACTGGGCTGCTTCCTAATGCAGGAGTCGCATAAGGGAGAGCGTCGAGATCCC
GGACACCATCGAATGGCGCAAAACCTTTCGCGGTATGGCATGATAGCGCCCGGAAGAGAGTCAATTCAGG
GTGGTGAATGTGAAACCAGTAACGTTATACGATGTCGCAGAGTATGCCGGTGTCTCTTATCAGACCGTTT
CCCGCGTGGTGAACCAGGCCAGCCACGTTTCTGCGAAAACGCGGGAAAAAGTGGAAGCGGCGATGGCGGA
GCTGAATTACATTCCCAACCGCGTGGCACAACAACTGGCGGGCAAACAGTCGTTGCTGATTGGCGTTGCC
ACCTCCAGTCTGGCCCTGCACGCGCCGTCGCAAATTGTCGCGGCGATTAAATCTCGCGCCGATCAACTGG
GTGCCAGCGTGGTGGTGTCGATGGTAGAACGAAGCGGCGTCGAAGCCTGTAAAGCGGCGGTGCACAATCT
TCTCGCGCAACGCGTCAGTGGGCTGATCATTAACTATCCGCTGGATGACCAGGATGCCATTGCTGTGGAA
GCTGCCTGCACTAATGTTCCGGCGTTATTTCTTGATGTCTCTGACCAGACACCCATCAACAGTATTATTT
TCTCCCATGAAGACGGTACGCGACTGGGCGTGGAGCATCTGGTCGCATTGGGTCACCAGCAAATCGCGCT
GTTAGCGGGCCCATTAAGTTCTGTCTCGGCGCGTCTGCGTCTGGCTGGCTGGCATAAATATCTCACTCGC
AATCAAATTCAGCCGATAGCGGAACGGGAAGGCGACTGGAGTGCCATGTCCGGTTTTCAACAAACCATGC
AAATGCTGAATGAGGGCATCGTTCCCACTGCGATGCTGGTTGCCAACGATCAGATGGCGCTGGGCGCAAT
GCGCGCCATTACCGAGTCCGGGCTGCGCGTTGGTGCGGACATCTCGGTAGTGGGATACGACGATACCGAA
GACAGCTCATGTTATATCCCGCCGTTAACCACCATCAAACAGGATTTTCGCCTGCTGGGGCAAACCAGCG
TGGACCGCTTGCTGCAACTCTCTCAGGGCCAGGCGGTGAAGGGCAATCAGCTGTTGCCCGTCTCACTGGT
GAAAAGAAAAACCACCCTGGCGCCCAATACGCAAACCGCCTCTCCCCGCGCGTTGGCCGATTCATTAATG
CAGCTGGCACGACAGGTTTCCCGACTGGAAAGCGGGCAGTGAGCGCAACGCAATTAATGTAAGTTAGCTC
ACTCATTAGGCACCGGGATCTCGACCGATGCCCTTGAGAGCCTTCAACCCAGTCAGCTCCTTCCGGTGGG
CGCGGGGCATGACTATCGTCGCCGCACTTATGACTGTCTTCTTTATCATGCAACTCGTAGGACAGGTGCC
GGCAGCGCTCTGGGTCATTTTCGGCGAGGACCGCTTTCGCTGGAGCGCGACGATGATCGGCCTGTCGCTT
GCGGTATTCGGAATCTTGCACGCCCTCGCTCAAGCCTTCGTCACTGGTCCCGCCACCAAACGTTTCGGCG
AGAAGCAGGCCATTATCGCCGGCATGGCGGCCCCACGGGTGCGCATGATCGTGCTCCTGTCGTTGAGGAC
CCGGCTAGGCTGGCGGGGTTGCCTTACTGGTTAGCAGAATGAATCACCGATACGCGAGCGAACGTGAAGC
GACTGCTGCTGCAAAACGTCTGCGACCTGAGCAACAACATGAATGGTCTTCGGTTTCCGTGTTTCGTAAA
GTCTGGAAACGCGGAAGTCAGCGCCCTGCACCATTATGTTCCGGATCTGCATCGCAGGATGCTGCTGGCT
ACCCTGTGGAACACCTACATCTGTATTAACGAAGCGCTGGCATTGACCCTGAGTGATTTTTCTCTGGTCC
CGCCGCATCCATACCGCCAGTTGTTTACCCTCACAACGTTCCAGTAACCGGGCATGTTCATCATCAGTAA
CCCGTATCGTGAGCATCCTCTCTCGTTTCATCGGTATCATTACCCCCATGAACAGAAATCCCCCTTACAC
GGAGGCATCAGTGACCAAACAGGAAAAAACCGCCCTTAACATGGCCCGCTTTATCAGAAGCCAGACATTA
ACGCTTCTGGAGAAACTCAACGAGCTGGACGCGGATGAACAGGCAGACATCTGTGAATCGCTTCACGACC
ACGCTGATGAGCTTTACCGCAGCTGCCTCGCGCGTTTCGGTGATGACGGTGAAAACCTCTGACACATGCA
GCTCCCGGAGACGGTCACAGCTTGTCTGTAAGCGGATGCCGGGAGCAGACAAGCCCGTCAGGGCGCGTCA
GCGGGTGTTGGCGGGTGTCGGGGCGCAGCCATGACCCAGTCACGTAGCGATAGCGGAGTGTATACTGGCT
TAACTATGCGGCATCAGAGCAGATTGTACTGAGAGTGCACCATTGCGGTGTGAAATACCGCACAGATGCG
TAAGGAGAAAATACCGCATCAGGCGCTCTTCCGCTTCCTCGCTCACTGACTCGCTGCGCTCGGTCGTTCG
GCTGCGGCGAGCGGTATCAGCTCACTCAAAGGCGGTAATACGGTTATCCACAGAATCAGGGGATAACGCA
GGAAAGAACATGTGAGCAAAAGGCCAGCAAAAGGCCAGGAACCGTAAAAAGGCCGCGTTGCTGGCGTTTT
TCCATAGGCTCCGCCCCCCTGACGAGCATCACAAAAATCGACGCTCAAGTCAGAGGTGGCGAAACCCGAC
AGGACTATAAAGATACCAGGCGTTTCCCCCTGGAAGCTCCCTCGTGCGCTCTCCTGTTCCGACCCTGCCG
CTTACCGGATACCTGTCCGCCTTTCTCCCTTCGGGAAGCGTGGCGCTTTCTCATAGCTCACGCTGTAGGT
ATCTCAGTTCGGTGTAGGTCGTTCGCTCCAAGCTGGGCTGTGTGCACGAACCCCCCGTTCAGCCCGACCG
CTGCGCCTTATCCGGTAACTATCGTCTTGAGTCCAACCCGGTAAGACACGACTTATCGCCACTGGCAGCA
GCCACTGGTAACAGGATTAGCAGAGCGAGGTATGTAGGCGGTGCTACAGAGTTCTTGAAGTGGTGGCCTA
ACTACGGCTACACTAGAAGGACAGTATTTGGTATCTGCGCTCTGCTGAAGCCAGTTACCTTCGGAAAAAG
AGTTGGTAGCTCTTGATCCGGCAAACAAACCACCGCTGGTAGCGGTGGTTTTTTTGTTTGCAAGCAGCAG
ATTACGCGCAGAAAAAAAGGATCTCAAGAAGATCCTTTGATCTTTTCTACGGGGTCTGACGCTCAGTGGA
ACGAAAACTCACGTTAAGGGATTTTGGTCATGAACAATAAAACTGTCTGCTTACATAAACAGTAATACAA
GGGGTGTTATGAGCCATATTCAACGGGAAACGTCTTGCTCTAGGCCGCGATTAAATTCCAACATGGATGC
TGATTTATATGGGTATAAATGGGCTCGCGATAATGTCGGGCAATCAGGTGCGACAATCTATCGATTGTAT
GGGAAGCCCGATGCGCCAGAGTTGTTTCTGAAACATGGCAAAGGTAGCGTTGCCAATGATGTTACAGATG
AGATGGTCAGACTAAACTGGCTGACGGAATTTATGCCTCTTCCGACCATCAAGCATTTTATCCGTACTCC
TGATGATGCATGGTTACTCACCACTGCGATCCCCGGGAAAACAGCATTCCAGGTATTAGAAGAATATCCT
GATTCAGGTGAAAATATTGTTGATGCGCTGGCAGTGTTCCTGCGCCGGTTGCATTCGATTCCTGTTTGTA
ATTGTCCTTTTAACAGCGATCGCGTATTTCGTCTCGCTCAGGCGCAATCACGAATGAATAACGGTTTGGT
TGATGCGAGTGATTTTGATGACGAGCGTAATGGCTGGCCTGTTGAACAAGTCTGGAAAGAAATGCATAAA
CTTTTGCCATTCTCACCGGATTCAGTCGTCACTCATGGTGATTTCTCACTTGATAACCTTATTTTTGACG
AGGGGAAATTAATAGGTTGTATTGATGTTGGACGAGTCGGAATCGCAGACCGATACCAGGATCTTGCCAT
CCTATGGAACTGCCTCGGTGAGTTTTCTCCTTCATTACAGAAACGGCTTTTTCAAAAATATGGTATTGAT
AATCCTGATATGAATAAATTGCAGTTTCATTTGATGCTCGATGAGTTTTTCTAAGAATTAATTCATGAGC
GGATACATATTTGAATGTATTTAGAAAAATAAACAAATAGGGGTTCCGCGCACATTTCCCCGAAAAGTGC
CACCTAAATTGTAAGCGTTAATATTTTGTTAAAATTCGCGTTAAATTTTTGTTAAATCAGCTCATTTTTT
AACCAATAGGCCGAAATCGGCAAAATCCCTTATAAATCAAAAGAATAGACCGAGATAGGGT
[37 nt withheld, positions 6082-6118]
AAAGAACGTGGACTCCAACGTCAAAGG
[49 nt withheld, positions 6146-6194]
T
[91 nt withheld, positions 6196-6286]
G
[124 nt withheld, positions 6288-6411]
CCCATTCGCCA
Features (pLannotate 1.2.2; 19 found; start..end, strand, type, name):
     26..73      -  terminator     T7 terminator: transcription terminator for bacteriophage T7 RNA polymerase
     81..130     -  CDS            SET1 (fragment): solubility-enhancement tag derived from T7 phage gene 10B
    140..157     -  CDS            9xHis (fragment): 9xHis affinity tag
    188..1351    -  CDS            SMK1: SMK1_YEAST - Experimental evidence at protein level: Swiss-Prot protein existence level 1. Required for spore wall assembly. Required for proper deposition of the two outer layers of the spore wall, the chitosan and dityrosine layers. Negatively regulates GSC2, an alternate catalytic subunit of the 1,3-beta-glucan synthase (GS). Participates in a developmentally regulated signal transduction pathway that coordinates cytodifferentiation events with the transcriptional program. From Saccharomyces cerevisiae (strain ATCC 204508 / S288c) (Baker's yeast).
   1359..1381    -  RBS            RBS: efficient ribosome binding site from bacteriophage T7 gene 10 (Olins and Rangwala, 1989)
   1396..1420    -  protein_bind   lac operator: The lac repressor binds to the lac operator to inhibit transcription in E. coli. This inhibition can be relieved by adding lactose or isopropyl-β-D-thiogalactopyranoside (IPTG). lac repressor encoded by lacI
   1421..1439    -  promoter       T7 promoter: promoter for bacteriophage T7 RNA polymerase
   1465..1744    +  CDS            TcR (fragment): tetracycline efflux protein; tet; confers resistance to tetracycline
   1752..1829    +  promoter       lacI promoter: lacI
   1830..2912    +  CDS            lacI: lac repressor; lacI; The lac repressor binds to the lac operator to inhibit transcription in E. coli. This inhibition can be relieved by adding lactose or isopropyl-β-D-thiogalactopyranoside (IPTG).
   2925..2946    +  protein_bind   CAP binding site: CAP binding activates transcription in the presence of cAMP. E. coli catabolite activator protein
   2961..3252    +  CDS            TcR (fragment): tetracycline efflux protein; tet; confers resistance to tetracycline
   3324..3704    -  CDS            YPB1_ECOLX: Protein predicted: Swiss-Prot protein existence level 4. From Escherichia coli.
   3721..3912    +  CDS            rop: Rop protein, which maintains plasmids at low copy number; rop
   4014..4153    +  misc_feature   bom: basis of mobility region from pBR322
   4339..4927    -  rep_origin     ori: high-copy-number ColE1/pMB1/pBR322/pUC origin of replication
   5049..5864    +  CDS            KanR: aminoglycoside phosphotransferase; aph(3')-Ia; confers resistance to kanamycin in bacteria or G418 (Geneticin®) in eukaryotes
   5873..5930    -  promoter       AmpR promoter (fragment): bla
   5983..6411    -  rep_origin     f1 ori (sequence partly withheld): f1 bacteriophage origin of replication; arrow indicates direction of (+) strand synthesis
