[The description below was written by a language model from this plasmid's Addgene catalogue record and pLannotate feature annotations shown in this document.]
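Description:
pJTB72 is a bacterial expression plasmid built on the Novagen pET-30b(+) backbone that produces the Saccharomyces cerevisiae mitogen-activated protein kinase Smk1 in E. coli. It replicates from a ColE1/pBR322-type origin, with the rop gene and bom region also present, and is selected with kanamycin through an aminoglycoside phosphotransferase gene. An f1 origin is also annotated. The catalogue lists the plasmid as high copy, although rop normally moderates copy number. The short TcR fragments and the partial AmpR promoter in the feature table are backbone remnants rather than functional markers.

The SMK1 open reading frame, about 1.17 kb, was cloned between the NdeI and SalI sites. It sits downstream of a T7 promoter, a lac operator and the T7 gene 10 ribosome binding site, and is followed by the T7 terminator. The plasmid-borne lacI gene supplies repressor, so transcription depends on a host that provides T7 RNA polymerase and is induced with IPTG. Cloning at NdeI places the insert at the start codon, which should exclude the N-terminal tags of pET-30b. A His-tag fragment is annotated just downstream of the coding sequence, suggesting a possible C-terminal His tag, but the record does not state whether it is in frame with Smk1. The insert comes from the SK1 strain and differs from the reference sequence by one non-synonymous and several synonymous changes.

Smk1 is a MAPK required for spore wall assembly, and this construct serves to make recombinant protein, in line with the associated work on kinase activation by Ssp2 binding. The sequenced record is 6,422 nt, somewhat shorter than the 6,584 bp listed in the catalogue.
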