Addgene plasmid #248908: pJTB72
Purpose: Expresses yeast Smk1in bacteria
Depositing lab: Edward Winter. Depositing organization: Thomas Jefferson University. Publication: Ssp2 Binding Activates the Smk1 Mitogen-Activated Protein Kinase. Tio CW, Omerza G, Phillips T, Lou HJ, Turk BE, Winter E. Mol Cell Biol. 2017 May 2;37(10):e00607-16. doi: 10.1128/MCB.00607-16. Print 2017 May 15. PubMed 28223369.
Backbone
  Vector backbone: pET-30b(+)
  Backbone manufacturer: Novagen
  Backbone size w/o insert (bp): 5417
  Total vector size (bp): 6584
  Vector type: Bacterial Expression
Growth in bacteria
  Bacterial resistance: Kanamycin, 50 μg/mL
  Growth temperature: 37°C
  Growth strain: DH5alpha
  Copy number: High Copy
Gene/Insert
  Gene/Insert name: SMK1 Mitogen-activated Protein Kinase (alt name: MAPK, Smk1)
  Species: S. cerevisiae (budding yeast); Sequence is from the SK1 isolate of S. cerevisiae and will differ by 1 non-synonomous/several synonymous changes
  Insert size (bp): 1167
  GenBank ID: NP_015379.1
  Entrez Gene: SMK1 (a.k.a. YPR054W)
  Promoter: T7
  Cloning method: Restriction Enzyme; 5′ cloning site NdeI (not destroyed); 3′ cloning site SalI (not destroyed)
  Sequencing primers: 5′ standard T7 promoter primer
Terms and licenses: Academic/Nonprofit Terms; Industry Terms: Not Available to Industry
How to cite: pJTB72 was a gift from Edward Winter (Addgene plasmid # 248908 ; http://n2t.net/addgene:248908 ; RRID:Addgene_248908)
