>Addgene plasmid #248908 | pJTB72 | depositor partial sequence | sequence record 491891 | SMK1 gene coding sequence
ATGAATCGCACACTTACAGATAATACCAGAGCCATAAATGTGGCCTCCAACCTTGGTGCTCCTCAACAGA
GGACGATTTTTGCCAAGGAGAGAATATCCATCCCAGGATACTACGAGATAATCCAATTCCTGGGCAAGGG
AGCCTATGGGACAGTGTGCTCAGTGAAGTTTAAGGGTCGAAGCCCAGCTGCTAGGATAGCGGTGAAGAAG
ATCAGCAACATCTTTAATAAGGAGATCCTTTTGAAAAGGGCCATCCGTGAGCTAAAATTCATGAACTTCT
TCAAGGGCCATAAAAATATTGTAAATCTAATCGATCTAGAGATAGTGACCAGCTCGCCCTATGACGGACT
GTATTGCTACCAGGAACTGATTGATTATGATTTGGCAAAAGTCATACATTCGTCCGTGCAGCTCTCGGAG
TTTCATATCAAATACTTTCTTTACCAAATCCTGTGTGGGCTAAAGTACATACACAGTGCAGATGTCATCC
ACCGAGATTTGAAGCCTGGGAACATATTGTGCACATTGAATGGCTGTTTGAAGATCTGCGATTTTGGTCT
CGCTAGGGGTATTCATGCCGGATTTTTCAAGTGTCATTCCACTGTGCAACCCCATATAACCAATTACGTT
GCTACAAGATGGTACAGGGCGCCTGAGCTGCTTCTTTCCAACCAACCGTATAGTAAGTCCGTAGACATAT
GGGCTGTAGGGTGCATTCTTGCAGAATTCTATGCTCGAAAGCCTGTTTTCATGGGGCGTGACTCCATGCA
CCAGATATTTGAAATCATCAAAGTCTTGGGTACTCCTGATAAAGATATTCTGATCAAGTTTGGCACCATT
AAAGCTTGGAATCTAGGCAAAAACAGTAATAACCCTGTATATAAAAAAATCCCATGGTCCAACATTTTCC
CCTTTGCCTCGCATGAAGCAATCAATCTCATAGAGTCATTACTTCATTGGGACTCAACACATAGGTTAAA
CGTGGAACAAGCTATATCACATCCGTTCCTAAACGAGGTGCGGAAGCCAGACGACGAGCCTGTTTGCCTT
CAGGGTCCTTTCGACTTCACCTATGAATCCGAGTTGAATTCAATGTCTAAATTAAGAGACTACTTGGTTG
AAGAAGTGAAAAATTTTAAAACCGATTTGTCCTCCTCGTCTTTATAG
